Addgene plasmid #226263: pML104-LEU2-2
Purpose: Plasmid expressing Cas9 and gRNA GGTAGTGTTAGACCTGAACA which targets the LEU2 gene
Depositing lab: Jolanda Van Leeuwen. Depositing organization: Universite de Lausanne (UNIL). Publication: Genetic suppression interactions are highly conserved across genetically diverse yeast isolates. Paltenghi C, van Leeuwen J. G3 (Bethesda). 2025 Mar 3:jkaf047. doi: 10.1093/g3journal/jkaf047. PubMed 40037589.
Backbone
  Vector backbone: pML104
  Backbone manufacturer: Laughery et al, 2015, Yeast
  Backbone size w/o insert (bp): 11240
  Vector type: Yeast Expression, CRISPR
  Selectable markers: URA3
Growth in bacteria
  Bacterial resistance: Ampicillin, 100 μg/mL
  Growth temperature: 37°C
  Growth strain: DH5alpha
  Copy number: High Copy
Gene/Insert
  Gene/Insert name: LEU2 gRNA (alt name: YCL018W)
  gRNA/shRNA sequence: GGTAGTGTTAGACCTGAACA
  Species: S. cerevisiae (budding yeast)
  Entrez Gene: LEU2 (a.k.a. YCL018W)
  Cloning method: Restriction Enzyme; 5′ cloning site Unknown (unknown if destroyed)
Terms and licenses: Academic/Nonprofit Terms; Industry Terms: Not Available to Industry
Depositor comments: Please visit https://doi.org/10.1101/2024.08.28.610086 for bioRxiv preprint.
How to cite: pML104-LEU2-2 was a gift from Jolanda Van Leeuwen (Addgene plasmid # 226263 ; http://n2t.net/addgene:226263 ; RRID:Addgene_226263)
