[The description below was written by a language model from this plasmid's Addgene catalogue record and pLannotate feature annotations shown in this document.]
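Description:
pML104-LEU2-2 is a single-plasmid CRISPR/Cas9 vector for Saccharomyces cerevisiae, built on the pML104 backbone and carrying both the nuclease and a guide RNA directed against the yeast LEU2 gene (YCL018W). It is a yeast–E. coli shuttle plasmid of about 11.3 kb. In bacteria it replicates from a high-copy ColE1/pUC-type origin and is selected with ampicillin through the β-lactamase gene. In yeast it is maintained by the 2μ origin and selected by uracil prototrophy through URA3 with its own promoter. Because URA3 can be counterselected on 5-fluoroorotic acid, cells that have lost the plasmid can be recovered after editing. Remnants of the pBluescript-type parent are also annotated, including an f1 origin, T7 and T3 promoters, lac promoter/operator elements and fragments of lacZα and the multiple cloning site.

The payload consists of two expression units. Streptococcus pyogenes Cas9, whose coding sequence spans the numbering origin of the circular record, is driven by the strong constitutive TDH3 (GAP) promoter and terminated by the ADH1 terminator. On the opposite strand, the RNA polymerase III-transcribed SNR52 promoter drives the guide cassette. The unannotated 20-nt gap between that promoter and the S. pyogenes gRNA scaffold is consistent with the LEU2-targeting spacer, and the cassette ends at the SUP4 tRNA terminator. The guide was inserted by restriction cloning, though the sites used are not recorded.

Transformation into yeast yields Cas9 cleavage at LEU2, allowing disruption or modification of this locus. The associated publication concerns genetic suppression interactions across diverse yeast isolates, but the record does not state the specific edit or any repair template.
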