Features (pLannotate 1.2.2; 24 found; start..end, strand, type, name):
   1798..1985    +  terminator     ADH1 terminator: S. cerevisiae ADH1; transcription terminator for the S. cerevisiae alcohol dehydrogenase 1 (ADH1) gene
   2103..2122    -  terminator     SUP4 terminator: transcription terminator for the S. cerevisiae SUP4 tRNA gene
   2127..2201    -  misc_RNA       gRNA scaffold: guide RNA scaffold for the Streptococcus pyogenes CRISPR/Cas9 system
   2222..2490    -  promoter       SNR52 promoter: promoter for the S. cerevisiae small nucleolar RNA gene SNR52
   2521..2539    -  promoter       T3 promoter: promoter for bacteriophage T3 RNA polymerase
   2582..2604    -  protein_bind   lac operator (fragment): The lac repressor binds to the lac operator to inhibit transcription in E. coli. This inhibition can be relieved by adding lactose or isopropyl-β-D-thiogalactopyranoside (IPTG). lac repressor encoded by lacI
   2608..2638    -  promoter       lac promoter: promoter for the E. coli lac operon
   2653..2674    -  protein_bind   CAP binding site: CAP binding activates transcription in the presence of cAMP. E. coli catabolite activator protein
   2687..2779    -  CDS            lacI (fragment): lac repressor; lacI; The lac repressor binds to the lac operator to inhibit transcription in E. coli. This inhibition can be relieved by adding lactose or isopropyl-β-D-thiogalactopyranoside (IPTG).
   2962..3550    -  rep_origin     ori: high-copy-number ColE1/pMB1/pBR322/pUC origin of replication
   3721..4581    -  CDS            AmpR: β-lactamase; bla; confers resistance to ampicillin, carbenicillin, and related antibiotics
   4582..4686    -  promoter       AmpR promoter: bla
   4713..6055    -  rep_origin     2μ ori: yeast 2μ plasmid origin of replication
   6123..6158    +  CDS            rop (fragment): Rop protein, which maintains plasmids at low copy number; rop
   6260..6309    +  misc_feature   bom (fragment): basis of mobility region from pBR322
   6317..6532    +  promoter       URA3 promoter: S. cerevisiae URA3
   6533..7336    +  CDS            URA3: orotidine-5'-phosphate decarboxylase, required for uracil biosynthesis; S. cerevisiae URA3; yeast auxotrophic marker, counterselectable with 5-fluoroorotic acid (5-FOA)
   7415..7466    +  misc_feature   bom (fragment): basis of mobility region from pBR322
   7494..7922    -  rep_origin     f1 ori (sequence partly withheld): f1 bacteriophage origin of replication; arrow indicates direction of (+) strand synthesis
   7926..8081    -  CDS            lacZα (fragment): LacZα fragment of β-galactosidase; lacZ fragment
   8089..8107    +  promoter       T7 promoter: promoter for bacteriophage T7 RNA polymerase
   8116..8169    -  misc_feature   MCS (fragment): pBluescript multiple cloning site
   8194..8860    +  promoter       GAP promoter: S. cerevisiae TDH3; promoter for glyceraldehyde-3-phosphate dehydrogenase
   8895..1740    +  CDS            cas9 (across the origin): CAS9_STRP1 - Also known as csn1 From Streptococcus pyogenes serotype M1.
>Addgene plasmid #226263 | pML104-LEU2-2 | addgene full sequence | sequence record 450358 | Addgene NGS Result
AAGGAGCTCGGGTCACAGATCCTTAAAGAGCACCCGGTGGAAAACACCCAGCTTCAGAATGAGAAGCTCT
ATCTGTACTACCTTCAAAATGGACGCGATATGTATGTGGACCAAGAGCTTGATATCAACAGGCTCTCAGA
CTACGACGTGGACCACATCGTCCCTCAGAGCTTCCTCAAAGACGACTCAATTGACAATAAGGTGCTGACT
CGCTCAGACAAGAACCGGGGAAAGTCAGATAACGTGCCCTCAGAGGAAGTCGTGAAAAAGATGAAGAACT
ATTGGCGCCAGCTTCTGAACGCAAAGCTAATCACTCAGCGGAAGTTCGACAATCTCACTAAGGCTGAGAG
GGGCGGACTGAGCGAACTGGACAAAGCAGGATTCATTAAACGGCAACTTGTGGAGACTCGGCAGATTACT
AAACATGTAGCCCAAATCCTTGACTCACGCATGAATACCAAGTACGACGAAAACGACAAACTTATCCGCG
AGGTGAAGGTGATTACCCTGAAGTCCAAGCTGGTCAGCGATTTCAGAAAGGACTTTCAATTCTACAAAGT
GCGGGAGATCAATAACTATCATCATGCTCATGACGCATATCTGAATGCCGTGGTGGGAACCGCCCTAATC
AAGAAGTACCCAAAGCTGGAAAGCGAGTTCGTGTACGGAGACTACAAGGTCTACGACGTGCGCAAGATGA
TTGCCAAATCTGAGCAGGAGATCGGAAAGGCCACCGCAAAGTACTTCTTCTACAGCAACATCATGAATTT
CTTCAAGACCGAAATCACCCTTGCAAACGGTGAGATCCGGAAGAGGCCGCTCATCGAGACTAATGGGGAG
ACTGGCGAAATCGTGTGGGACAAGGGCAGAGATTTCGCTACCGTGCGCAAAGTGCTTTCTATGCCTCAAG
TGAACATCGTGAAGAAAACCGAGGTGCAAACCGGAGGCTTTTCTAAGGAATCAATCCTCCCCAAGCGCAA
CTCCGACAAGCTCATTGCAAGGAAGAAGGATTGGGACCCTAAGAAGTACGGCGGATTCGATTCACCAACT
GTGGCTTATTCTGTCCTGGTCGTGGCTAAGGTGGAAAAAGGAAAGTCTAAGAAGCTCAAGAGCGTGAAGG
AACTGCTGGGTATCACCATTATGGAGCGCAGCTCCTTCGAGAAGAACCCAATTGACTTTCTCGAAGCCAA
AGGTTACAAGGAAGTCAAGAAGGACCTTATCATCAAGCTCCCAAAGTATAGCCTGTTCGAACTGGAGAAT
GGGCGGAAGCGGATGCTCGCCTCCGCTGGCGAACTTCAGAAGGGTAATGAGCTGGCTCTCCCCTCCAAGT
ACGTGAATTTCCTCTACCTTGCAAGCCATTACGAGAAGCTGAAGGGGAGCCCCGAGGACAACGAGCAAAA
GCAACTGTTTGTGGAGCAGCATAAGCATTATCTGGACGAGATCATTGAGCAGATTTCCGAGTTTTCTAAA
CGCGTCATTCTCGCTGATGCCAACCTCGATAAAGTCCTTAGCGCATACAATAAGCACAGAGACAAACCAA
TTCGGGAGCAGGCTGAGAATATCATCCACCTGTTCACCCTCACCAATCTTGGTGCCCCTGCCGCATTCAA
GTACTTCGACACCACCATCGACCGGAAACGCTATACCTCCACCAAAGAAGTGCTGGACGCCACCCTCATC
CACCAGAGCATCACCGGACTTTACGAAACTCGGATTGACCTCTCACAGCTCGGAGGGGATGAGGGAGCTC
CCAAGAAAAAGCGCAAGGTAGGTAGTTCCGGATCCTAGACTCTCGAGGCGAATTTCTTATGATTTATGAT
TTTTATTATTAAATAAGTTATAAAAAAAATAAGTGTATACAAATTTTAAAGTGACTCTTAGGTTTTAAAA
CGAAAATTCTTATTCTTGAGTAACTCTTTCCTGTAGGTCAGGTTGCTTTCTCAGGTATAGCATGAGGTCG
CTCTTATTGACCACACCTCTACCGGCATGCCGAGCAAATGCCTGCAAATCGCTCCCCATTTCTCTAGAGC
GGCCGTGGTATCGTTTAGATTGGCAATTACAGTGTCTTAGCTCACATGCTTATAACTAATTACATGACTC
GAAGACATAAAAAACAAAAAAAGCACCACCGACTCGGTGCCACTTTTTCAAGTTGATAACGGACTAGCCT
TATTTTAACTTGCTATTTCTAGCTCTAAAACTGTTCAGGTCTAACACTACCGATCATTTATCTTTCACTG
CGGAGAAGTTTCGAACGCCGAAACATGCGCACCAACTTTCACTTCTACAGCGTTTGACCAAAATCTTTTG
AACAGAACATTGTAGGGTGTGAAAAAATGCGCACCTTTACCGCTAGCCCAAGAGGGCACTACAAAATCTA
GAGTTGTACTTCAAACGTACATGTAATCACCTTGTATATACTCGAAAGAAAACATCAAGTTTCTGTATAA
ATATGAGTGAAAGCATAATCATACATTATCTTTTCAAAGATTGTCCGCGGTGGAGCTCCAGCTTTTGTTC
CCTTTAGTGAGGGTTAATTGCGCGCTTGGCGTAATCATGGTCATAGCTGTTTCCTGTGTGAAATTGTTAT
CCGCTCACAATTCCACACAACATACGAGCCGGAAGCATAAAGTGTAAAGCCTGGGGTGCCTAATGAGTGA
GCTAACTCACATTAATTGCGTTGCGCTCACTGCCCGCTTTCCAGTCGGGAAACCTGTCGTGCCAGCTGCA
TTAATGAATCGGCCAACGCGCGGGGAGAGGCGGTTTGCGTATTGGGCGCTCTTCCGCTTCCTCGCTCACT
GACTCGCTGCGCTCGGTCGTTCGGCTGCGGCGAGCGGTATCAGCTCACTCAAAGGCGGTAATACGGTTAT
CCACAGAATCAGGGGATAACGCAGGAAAGAACATGTGAGCAAAAGGCCAGCAAAAGGCCAGGAACCGTAA
AAAGGCCGCGTTGCTGGCGTTTTTCCATAGGCTCCGCCCCCCTGACGAGCATCACAAAAATCGACGCTCA
AGTCAGAGGTGGCGAAACCCGACAGGACTATAAAGATACCAGGCGTTTCCCCCTGGAAGCTCCCTCGTGC
GCTCTCCTGTTCCGACCCTGCCGCTTACCGGATACCTGTCCGCCTTTCTCCCTTCGGGAAGCGTGGCGCT
TTCTCATAGCTCACGCTGTAGGTATCTCAGTTCGGTGTAGGTCGTTCGCTCCAAGCTGGGCTGTGTGCAC
GAACCCCCCGTTCAGCCCGACCGCTGCGCCTTATCCGGTAACTATCGTCTTGAGTCCAACCCGGTAAGAC
ACGACTTATCGCCACTGGCAGCAGCCACTGGTAACAGGATTAGCAGAGCGAGGTATGTAGGCGGTGCTAC
AGAGTTCTTGAAGTGGTGGCCTAACTACGGCTACACTAGAAGAACAGTATTTGGTATCTGCGCTCTGCTG
AAGCCAGTTACCTTCGGAAAAAGAGTTGGTAGCTCTTGATCCGGCAAACAAACCACCGCTGGTAGCGGTG
GTTTTTTTGTTTGCAAGCAGCAGATTACGCGCAGAAAAAAAGGATCTCAAGAAGATCCTTTGATCTTTTC
TACGGGGTCTGACGCTCAGTGGAACGAAAACTCACGTTAAGGGATTTTGGTCATGAGATTATCAAAAAGG
ATCTTCACCTAGATCCTTTTAAATTAAAAATGAAGTTTTAAATCAATCTAAAGTATATATGAGTAAACTT
GGTCTGACAGTTACCAATGCTTAATCAGTGAGGCACCTATCTCAGCGATCTGTCTATTTCGTTCATCCAT
AGTTGCCTGACTCCCCGTCGTGTAGATAACTACGATACGGGAGGGCTTACCATCTGGCCCCAGTGCTGCA
ATGATACCGCGAGACCCACGCTCACCGGCTCCAGATTTATCAGCAATAAACCAGCCAGCCGGAAGGGCCG
AGCGCAGAAGTGGTCCTGCAACTTTATCCGCCTCCATCCAGTCTATTAATTGTTGCCGGGAAGCTAGAGT
AAGTAGTTCGCCAGTTAATAGTTTGCGCAACGTTGTTGCCATTGCTACAGGCATCGTGGTGTCACGCTCG
TCGTTTGGTATGGCTTCATTCAGCTCCGGTTCCCAACGATCAAGGCGAGTTACATGATCCCCCATGTTGT
GCAAAAAAGCGGTTAGCTCCTTCGGTCCTCCGATCGTTGTCAGAAGTAAGTTGGCCGCAGTGTTATCACT
CATGGTTATGGCAGCACTGCATAATTCTCTTACTGTCATGCCATCCGTAAGATGCTTTTCTGTGACTGGT
GAGTACTCAACCAAGTCATTCTGAGAATAGTGTATGCGGCGACCGAGTTGCTCTTGCCCGGCGTCAATAC
GGGATAATACCGCGCCACATAGCAGAACTTTAAAAGTGCTCATCATTGGAAAACGTTCTTCGGGGCGAAA
ACTCTCAAGGATCTTACCGCTGTTGAGATCCAGTTCGATGTAACCCACTCGTGCACCCAACTGATCTTCA
GCATCTTTTACTTTCACCAGCGTTTCTGGGTGAGCAAAAACAGGAAGGCAAAATGCCGCAAAAAAGGGAA
TAAGGGCGACACGGAAATGTTGAATACTCATACTCTTCCTTTTTCAATATTATTGAAGCATTTATCAGGG
TTATTGTCTCATGAGCGGATACATATTTGAATGTATTTAGAAAAATAAACAAATAGGGGTTCCGCGCACA
TTTCCCCGAAAAGTGCCACCTGAACGAAGCATCTGTGCTTCATTTTGTAGAACAAAAATGCAACGCGAGA
GCGCTAATTTTTCAAACAAAGAATCTGAGCTGCATTTTTACAGAACAGAAATGCAACGCGAAAGCGCTAT
TTTACCAACGAAGAATCTGTGCTTCATTTTTGTAAAACAAAAATGCAACGCGAGAGCGCTAATTTTTCAA
ACAAAGAATCTGAGCTGCATTTTTACAGAACAGAAATGCAACGCGAGAGCGCTATTTTACCAACAAAGAA
TCTATACTTCTTTTTTGTTCTACAAAAATGCATCCCGAGAGCGCTATTTTTCTAACAAAGCATCTTAGAT
TACTTTTTTTCTCCTTTGTGCGCTCTATAATGCAGTCTCTTGATAACTTTTTGCACTGTAGGTCCGTTAA
GGTTAGAAGAAGGCTACTTTGGTGTCTATTTTCTCTTCCATAAAAAAAGCCTGACTCCACTTCCCGCGTT
TACTGATTACTAGCGAAGCTGCGGGTGCATTTTTTCAAGATAAAGGCATCCCCGATTATATTCTATACCG
ATGTGGATTGCGCATACTTTGTGAACAGAAAGTGATAGCGTTGATGATTCTTCATTGGTCAGAAAATTAT
GAACGGTTTCTTCTATTTTGTCTCTATATACTACGTATAGGAAATGTTTACATTTTCGTATTGTTTTCGA
TTCACTCTATGAATAGTTCTTACTACAATTTTTTTGTCTAAAGAGTAATACTAGAGATAAACATAAAAAA
TGTAGAGGTCGAGTTTAGATGCAAGTTCAAGGAGCGAAAGGTGGATGGGTAGGTTATATAGGGATATAGC
ACAGAGATATATAGCAAAGAGATACTTTTGAGCAATGTTTGTGGAAGCGGTATTCGCAATATTTTAGTAG
CTCGTTACAGTCCGGTGCGTTTTTGGTTTTTTGAAAGTGCGTCTTCAGAGCGCTTTTGGTTTTCAAAAGC
GCTCTGAAGTTCCTATACTTTCTAGAGAATAGGAACTTCGGAATAGGAACTTCAAAGCGTTTCCGAAAAC
GAGCGCTTCCGAAAATGCAACGCGAGCTGCGCACATACAGCTCACTGTTCACGTCGCACCTATATCTGCG
TGTTGCCTGTATATATATATACATGAGAAGAACGGCATAGTGCGTGTTTATGCTTAAATGCGTACTTATA
TGCGTCTATTTATGTAGGATGAAAGGTAGTCTAGTACCTCCTGTGATATTATCCCATTCCATGCGGGGTA
TCGTATGCTTCCTTCAGCACTACCCTTTAGCTGTTCTATATGCTGCCACTCCTCAATTGGATTAGTCTCA
TCCTTCAATGCTATCATTTCCTTTGATATTGGATCATACTAAGAAACCATTATTATCATGACATTAACCT
ATAAAAATAGGCGTATCACGAGGCCCTTTCGTCTCGCGCGTTTCGGTGATGACGGTGAAAACCTCTGACA
CATGCAGCTCCCGGAGACGGTCACAGCTTGTCTGTAAGCGGATGCCGGGAGCAGACAAGCCCGTCAGGGC
GCGTCAGCGGGTGTTGGCGGGTGTCGGGGCTGGCTTAACTATGCGGCATCAGAGCAGATTGTACTGAGAG
TGCACCATACCACCTTTTCAATTCATCATTTTTTTTTTATTCTTTTTTTTGATTTCGGTTTCCTTGAAAT
TTTTTTGATTCGGTAATCTCCGAACAGAAGGAAGAACGAAGGAAGGAGCACAGACTTAGATTGGTATATA
TACGCATATGTAGTGTTGAAGAAACATGAAATTGCCCAGTATTCTTAACCCAACTGCACAGAACAAAAAC
CTGCAGGAAACGAAGATAAATCATGTCGAAAGCTACATATAAGGAACGTGCTGCTACTCATCCTAGTCCT
GTTGCTGCCAAGCTATTTAATATCATGCACGAAAAGCAAACAAACTTGTGTGCTTCATTGGATGTTCGTA
CCACCAAGGAATTACTGGAGTTAGTTGAAGCATTAGGTCCCAAAATTTGTTTACTAAAAACACATGTGGA
TATCTTGACTGATTTTTCCATGGAGGGCACAGTTAAGCCGCTAAAGGCATTATCCGCCAAGTACAATTTT
TTACTCTTCGAAGACAGAAAATTTGCTGACATTGGTAATACAGTCAAATTGCAGTACTCTGCGGGTGTAT
ACAGAATAGCAGAATGGGCAGACATTACGAATGCACACGGTGTGGTGGGCCCAGGTATTGTTAGCGGTTT
GAAGCAGGCGGCAGAAGAAGTAACAAAGGAACCTAGAGGCCTTTTGATGTTAGCAGAATTGTCATGCAAG
GGCTCCCTATCTACTGGAGAATATACTAAGGGTACTGTTGACATTGCGAAGAGCGACAAAGATTTTGTTA
TCGGCTTTATTGCTCAAAGAGACATGGGTGGAAGAGATGAAGGTTACGATTGGTTGATTATGACACCCGG
TGTGGGTTTAGATGACAAGGGAGACGCATTGGGTCAACAGTATAGAACCGTGGATGATGTGGTCTCTACA
GGATCTGACATTATTATTGTTGGAAGAGGACTATTTGCAAAGGGAAGGGATGCTAAGGTAGAGGGTGAAC
GTTACAGAAAAGCAGGCTGGGAAGCATATTTGAGAAGATGCGGCCAGCAAAACTAAAAAACTGTATTATA
AGTAAATGCATGTATACTAAACTCACAAATTAGAGCTTCAATTTAATTATATCAGTTATTACCCTATGCG
GTGTGAAATACCGCACAGATGCGTAAGGAGAAAATACCGCATCAGGAAATTGTAAGCGTTAATATTTTGT
TAAAATTCGCGTTAAATTTTTGTTAAATCAGCTCATTTTTTAACCAATAGGCCGAAATCGGCAAAATCCC
TTATAAATCAAAAGAATAGACCGAGATAGGGT
[37 nt withheld, positions 7593-7629]
AAAGAACGTGGACTCCAACGTCAAAGG
[49 nt withheld, positions 7657-7705]
T
[91 nt withheld, positions 7707-7797]
G
[124 nt withheld, positions 7799-7922]
CCATTCGCCATTCAGGCTGCGCAACTGTTGGGAAGGGCGATCGGTGCGGGCCTCTTCGCTATTACGCCAG
CTGGCGAAAGGGGGATGTGCTGCAAGGCGATTAAGTTGGGTAACGCCAGGGTTTTCCCAGTCACGACGTT
GTAAAACGACGGCCAGTGAGCGCGCGTAATACGACTCACTATAGGGCGAATTGGGTACCGGGCCCCCCCT
CGAGGTCGACGGTATCGATAAGCTTGATATCGAATTCAGTCTACTAGTCAGTTCGAGTTTATCATTATCA
ATACTGCCATTTCAAAGAATACGTAAATAATTAATAGTAGTGATTTTCCTAACTTTATTTAGTCAAAAAA
TTAGCCTTTTAATTCTGCTGTAACCCGTACATGCCCAAAATAGGGGGCGGGTTACACAGAATATATAACA
TCGTAGGTGTCTGGGTGAACAGTTTATTCCTGGCATCCACTAAATATAATGGAGCCCGCTTTTTAAGCTG
GCATCCAGAAAAAAAAAGAATCCCAGCACCAAAATATTGTTTTCTTCACCAACCATCAGTTCATAGGTCC
ATTCTCTTAGCGCAACTACAGAGAACAGGGGCACAAACAGGCAAAAAACGGGCACAACCTCAATGGAGTG
ATGCAACCTGCCTGGAGTAAATGATGACACAAGGCAATTGACCCACGCATGTATCTATCTCATTTTCTTA
CACCTTCTATTACCTTCTGCTCTCTCTGATTTGGAAAAAGCTGAAAAAAAAGGTTGAAACCAGTTCCCTG
AAATTATTCCCCTACTTGACTAATAAGTATATAAAGACGGTAGGTATTGATTGTAATTCTGTAAATCTAT
TTCTTAAACTTCTTAAATTCTACTTTTATAGTTAGTCTTTTTTTTAGTTTTAAAACACCAAGAACTTAGT
TTCGAATAAACACACATAAACAAACAAAAGATCTGATATGGATCGAATTAGATCTCGCCACCATGGACAA
GAAGTATTCTATCGGACTGGACATCGGGACTAATAGCGTCGGGTGGGCCGTCATCACTGACGAGTACAAG
GTGCCCTCTAAGAAGTTCAAGGTGCTCGGGAACACCGACCGGCATTCCATCAAGAAAAATCTGATCGGAG
CTCTCCTCTTTGATTCAGGGGAGACCGCTGAAGCAACCCGCCTCAAGCGGACTGCTAGACGGCGGTACAC
CAGGAGGAAGAACCGGATTTGTTACCTTCAAGAGATATTCTCCAACGAAATGGCAAAGGTCGACGACAGC
TTCTTCCATAGGCTGGAAGAATCATTCCTCGTGGAAGAGGATAAGAAGCATGAACGGCATCCCATCTTCG
GTAATATCGTCGACGAGGTGGCCTATCACGAGAAATACCCAACCATCTACCATCTTCGCAAAAAGCTGGT
GGACTCAACCGACAAGGCAGACCTCCGGCTTATCTACCTGGCCCTGGCCCACATGATTAAGTTCAGAGGC
CACTTCCTGATCGAGGGCGACCTCAATCCTGACAATAGCGATGTGGATAAACTGTTCATCCAGCTGGTGC
AGACTTACAACCAGCTCTTTGAAGAGAACCCCATCAATGCAAGCGGAGTCGATGCCAAGGCCATTCTGTC
AGCCCGGCTGTCAAAGAGCCGCAGACTTGAGAATCTTATCGCTCAGCTGCCGGGTGAAAAGAAAAATGGA
CTGTTCGGGAACCTGATTGCTCTTTCACTTGGGCTGACTCCCAATTTCAAGTCTAATTTCGACCTGGCAG
AGGATGCCAAGCTGCAACTGTCCAAGGACACCTATGATGACGATCTCGACAACCTCCTGGCCCAGATCGG
TGACCAATACGCCGACCTTTTCCTTGCTGCTAAGAATCTTTCTGACGCCATCCTGCTGTCTGACATTCTC
CGCGTGAACACTGAAATCACCAAGGCCCCTCTTTCAGCTTCAATGATTAAGCGGTATGATGAGCACCACC
AGGACCTGACCCTGCTTAAGGCACTCGTCCGGCAGCAGCTTCCGGAGAAGTACAAGGAAATCTTCTTTGA
CCAGTCAAAGAATGGATACGCCGGCTACATCGACGGAGGTGCCTCCCAAGAGGAATTTTATAAGTTTATC
AAACCTATCCTTGAGAAGATGGACGGCACCGAAGAGCTCCTCGTGAAACTGAATCGGGAGGATCTGCTGC
GGAAGCAGCGCACTTTCGACAATGGGAGCATTCCCCACCAGATCCATCTTGGGGAGCTTCACGCCATCCT
TCGGCGCCAAGAGGACTTCTACCCCTTTCTTAAGGACAACAGGGAGAAGATTGAGAAAATTCTCACTTTC
CGCATCCCCTACTACGTGGGACCCCTCGCCAGAGGAAATAGCCGGTTTGCTTGGATGACCAGAAAGTCAG
AAGAAACTATCACTCCCTGGAACTTCGAAGAGGTGGTGGACAAGGGAGCCAGCGCTCAGTCATTCATCGA
ACGGATGACTAACTTCGATAAGAACCTCCCCAATGAGAAGGTCCTGCCGAAACATTCCCTGCTCTACGAG
TACTTTACCGTGTACAACGAGCTGACCAAGGTGAAATATGTCACCGAAGGGATGAGGAAGCCCGCATTCC
TGTCAGGCGAACAAAAGAAGGCAATTGTGGACCTTCTGTTCAAGACCAATAGAAAGGTGACCGTGAAGCA
GCTGAAGGAGGACTATTTCAAGAAAATTGAATGCTTCGACTCTGTGGAGATTAGCGGGGTCGAAGATCGG
TTCAACGCAAGCCTGGGTACCTACCATGATCTGCTTAAGATCATCAAGGACAAGGATTTTCTGGACAATG
AGGAGAAAGAGGACATCCTTGAGGACATTGTCCTGACTCTCACTCTGTTCGAGGACCGGGAAATGATCGA
GGAGAGGCTTAAGACCTACGCCCATCTGTTCGACGATAAAGTGATGAAGCAACTTAAACGGAGAAGATAT
ACCGGATGGGGACGCCTTAGCCGCAAACTCATCAACGGAATCCGGGACAAACAGAGCGGAAAGACCATTC
TTGATTTCCTTAAGAGCGACGGATTCGCTAATCGCAACTTCATGCAACTTATCCATGATGATTCCCTGAC
CTTTAAGGAGGACATCCAGAAGGCCCAAGTGTCTGGACAAGGTGACTCACTGCACGAGCATATCGCAAAT
CTGGCTGGTTCACCCGCTATTAAGAAGGGTATTCTCCAGACCGTGAAAGTCGTGGACGAGCTGGTCAAGG
TGATGGGTCGCCATAAACCAGAGAACATTGTCATCGAGATGGCCAGGGAAAACCAGACTACCCAGAAGGG
ACAGAAGAACAGCAGGGAGCGGATGAAAAGAATTGAGGAAGGGATT
